>Addgene plasmid #165140 | pCMV-CreEGFP | addgene full sequence | sequence record 326583 | Addgene NGS Result
CCATGCATTAGTTATTAATAGTAATCAATTACGGGGTCATTAGTTCATAGCCCATATATGGAGTTCCGCG
TTACATAACTTACGGTAAATGGCCCGCCTGGCTGACCGCCCAACGACCCCCGCCCATTGACGTCAATAAT
GACGTATGTTCCCATAGTAACGCCAATAGGGACTTTCCATTGACGTCAATGGGTGGAGTATTTACGGTAA
ACTGCCCACTTGGCAGTACATCAAGTGTATCATATGCCAAGTACGCCCCCTATTGACGTCAATGACGGTA
AATGGCCCGCCTGGCATTATGCCCAGTACATGACCTTATGGGACTTTCCTACTTGGCAGTACATCTACGT
ATTAGTCATCGCTATTACCATGGTGATGCGGTTTTGGCAGTACATCAATGGGCGTGGATAGCGGTTTGAC
TCACGGGGATTTCCAAGTCTCCACCCCATTGACGTCAATGGGAGTTTGTTTTGGCACCAAAATCAACGGG
ACTTTCCAAAATGTCGTAACAACTCCGCCCCATTGACGCAAATGGGCGGTAGGCGTGTACGGTGGGAGGT
CTATATAAGCAGAGCTGGTTTAGTGAACCGTCAGATCCGCTAGCGCTACCGGACTCAGATCTCGAGGGGC
AGAGCCGATCCTGTACACTTTACTTAAAACCATTATCTGAGTGTGAAATGTCCAATTTACTGACCGTACA
CCAAAATTTGCCTGCATTACCGGTCGATGCAACGAGTGATGAGGTTCGCAAGAACCTGATGGACATGTTC
AGGGATCGCCAGGCGTTTTCTGAGCATACCTGGAAAATGCTTCTGTCCGTTTGCCGGTCGTGGGCGGCAT
GGTGCAAGTTGAATAACCGGAAATGGTTTCCCGCAGAACCTGAAGATGTTCGCGATTATCTTCTATATCT
TCAGGCGCGCGGTCTGGCAGTAAAAACTATCCAGCAACATTTGGGCCAGCTAAACATGCTTCATCGTCGG
TCCGGGCTGCCACGACCAAGTGACAGCAATGCTGTTTCACTGGTTATGCGGCGGATCCGAAAAGAAAACG
TTGATGCCGGTGAACGTGCAAAACAGGCTCTAGCGTTCGAACGCACTGATTTCGACCAGGTTCGTTCACT
CATGGAAAATAGCGATCGCTGCCAGGATATACGTAATCTGGCATTTCTGGGGATTGCTTATAACACCCTG
TTACGTATAGCCGAAATTGCCAGGATCAGGGTTAAAGATATCTCACGTACTGACGGTGGGAGAATGTTAA
TCCATATTGGCAGAACGAAAACGCTGGTTAGCACCGCAGGTGTAGAGAAGGCACTTAGCCTGGGGGTAAC
TAAACTGGTCGAGCGATGGATTTCCGTCTCTGGTGTAGCTGATGATCCGAATAACTACCTGTTTTGCCGG
GTCAGAAAAAATGGTGTTGCCGCGCCATCTGCCACCAGCCAGCTATCAACTCGCGCCCTGGAAGGGATTT
TTGAAGCAACTCATCGATTGATTTACGGCGCTAAGGATGACTCTGGTCAGAGATACCTGGCCTGGTCTGG
ACACAGTGCCCGTGTCGGAGCCGCGCGAGATATGGCCCGCGCTGGAGTTTCAATACCGGAGATCATGCAA
GCTGGTGGCTGGACCAATGTAAATATTGTCATGAACTATATCCGTAACCTGGATAGTGAAACAGGGGCAA
TGGTGCGCCTGCTGGAAGATGGCGATGTCGACCTCGAGGGGGGGCCCGGGATCCACCGGCCGGTCGCCAC
CATGGTGAGCAAGGGCGAGGAGCTGTTCACCGGGGTGGTGCCCATCCTGGTCGAGCTGGACGGCGACGTA
AACGGCCACAAGTTCAGCGTGTCCGGCGAGGGCGAGGGCGATGCCACCTACGGCAAGCTGACCCTGAAGT
TCATCTGCACCACCGGCAAGCTGCCCGTGCCCTGGCCCACCCTCGTGACCACCCTGACCTACGGCGTGCA
GTGCTTCAGCCGCTACCCCGACCACATGAAGCAGCACGACTTCTTCAAGTCCGCCATGCCCGAAGGCTAC
GTCCAGGAGCGCACCATCTTCTTCAAGGACGACGGCAACTACAAGACCCGCGCCGAGGTGAAGTTCGAGG
GCGACACCCTGGTGAACCGCATCGAGCTGAAGGGCATCGACTTCAAGGAGGACGGCAACATCCTGGGGCA
CAAGCTGGAGTACAACTACAACAGCCACAACGTCTATATCATGGCCGACAAGCAGAAGAACGGCATCAAG
GTGAACTTCAAGATCCGCCACAACATCGAGGACGGCAGCGTGCAGCTCGCCGACCACTACCAGCAGAACA
CCCCCATCGGCGACGGCCCCGTGCTGCTGCCCGACAACCACTACCTGAGCACCCAGTCCGCCCTGAGCAA
AGACCCCAACGAGAAGCGCGATCACATGGTCCTGCTGGAGTTCGTGACCGCCGCCGGGATCACTCTCGGC
ATGGACGAGCTGTACAAGTAAAGCGGCCGCGACTCTAGATCATAATCAGCCATACCACATTTGTAGAGGT
TTTACTTGCTTTAAAAAACCTCCCACACCTCCCCCTGAACCTGAAACATAAAATGAATGCAATTGTTGTT
GTTAACTTGTTTATTGCAGCTTATAATGGTTACAAATAAAGCAATAGCATCACAAATTTCACAAATAAAG
CATTTTTTTCACTGCATTCTAGTTGTGGTTTGTCCAAACTCATCAATGTATCTTAAGGCGTAAATTGTAA
GCGTTAATATTTTGTTAAAATTCGCGTTAAATTTTTGTTAAATCAGCTCATTTTTTAACCAATAGGCCGA
AATCGGCAAAATCCCTTATAAATCAAAAGAATAGACCGAGATAGGGT
[37 nt withheld, positions 2848-2884]
AAAGAACGTGGACTCCAACGTCAAAGG
[49 nt withheld, positions 2912-2960]
T
[91 nt withheld, positions 2962-3052]
G
[124 nt withheld, positions 3054-3177]
CAGGTGGCACTTTTCGGGGAAATGTGCGCGGAACCCCTATTTGTTTATTTTTCTAAATACATTCAAATAT
GTATCCGCTCATGAGACAATAACCCTGATAAATGCTTCAATAATATTGAAAAAGGAAGAGTCCTGAGGCG
GAAAGAACCAGCTGTGGAATGTGTGTCAGTTAGGGTGTGGAAAGTCCCCAGGCTCCCCAGCAGGCAGAAG
TATGCAAAGCATGCATCTCAATTAGTCAGCAACCAGGTGTGGAAAGTCCCCAGGCTCCCCAGCAGGCAGA
AGTATGCAAAGCATGCATCTCAATTAGTCAGCAACCATAGTCCCGCCCCTAACTCCGCCCATCCCGCCCC
TAACTCCGCCCAGTTCCGCCCATTCTCCGCCCCATGGCTGACTAATTTTTTTTATTTATGCAGAGGCCGA
GGCCGCCTCGGCCTCTGAGCTATTCCAGAAGTAGTGAGGAGGCTTTTTTGGAGGCCTAGGCTTTTGCAAA
GATCGATCAAGAGACAGGATGAGGATCGTTTCGCATGATTGAACAAGATGGATTGCACGCAGGTTCTCCG
GCCGCTTGGGTGGAGAGGCTATTCGGCTATGACTGGGCACAACAGACAATCGGCTGCTCTGATGCCGCCG
TGTTCCGGCTGTCAGCGCAGGGGCGCCCGGTTCTTTTTGTCAAGACCGACCTGTCCGGTGCCCTGAATGA
ACTGCAAGACGAGGCAGCGCGGCTATCGTGGCTGGCCACGACGGGCGTTCCTTGCGCAGCTGTGCTCGAC
GTTGTCACTGAAGCGGGAAGGGACTGGCTGCTATTGGGCGAAGTGCCGGGGCAGGATCTCCTGTCATCTC
ACCTTGCTCCTGCCGAGAAAGTATCCATCATGGCTGATGCAATGCGGCGGCTGCATACGCTTGATCCGGC
TACCTGCCCATTCGACCACCAAGCGAAACATCGCATCGAGCGAGCACGTACTCGGATGGAAGCCGGTCTT
GTCGATCAGGATGATCTGGACGAAGAGCATCAGGGGCTCGCGCCAGCCGAACTGTTCGCCAGGCTCAAGG
CGAGCATGCCCGACGGCGAGGATCTCGTCGTGACCCATGGCGATGCCTGCTTGCCGAATATCATGGTGGA
AAATGGCCGCTTTTCTGGATTCATCGACTGTGGCCGGCTGGGTGTGGCGGACCGCTATCAGGACATAGCG
TTGGCTACCCGTGATATTGCTGAAGAGCTTGGCGGCGAATGGGCTGACCGCTTCCTCGTGCTTTACGGTA
TCGCCGCTCCCGATTCGCAGCGCATCGCCTTCTATCGCCTTCTTGACGAGTTCTTCTGAGCGGGACTCTG
GGGTTCGAAATGACCGACCAAGCGACGCCCAACCTGCCATCACGAGATTTCGATTCCACCGCCGCCTTCT
ATGAAAGGTTGGGCTTCGGAATCGTTTTCCGGGACGCCGGCTGGATGATCCTCCAGCGCGGGGATCTCAT
GCTGGAGTTCTTCGCCCACCCTAGGGGGAGGCTAACTGAAACACGGAAGGAGACAATACCGGAAGGAACC
CGCGCTATGACGGCAATAAAAAGACAGAATAAAACGCACGGTGTTGGGTCGTTTGTTCATAAACGCGGGG
TTCGGTCCCAGGGCTGGCACTCTGTCGATACCCCACCGAGACCCCATTGGGGCCAATACGCCCGCGTTTC
TTCCTTTTCCCCACCCCACCCCCCAAGTTCGGGTGAAGGCCCAGGGCTCGCAGCCAACGTCGGGGCGGCA
GGCCCTGCCATAGCCTCAGGTTACTCATATATACTTTAGATTGATTTAAAACTTCATTTTTAATTTAAAA
GGATCTAGGTGAAGATCCTTTTTGATAATCTCATGACCAAAATCCCTTAACGTGAGTTTTCGTTCCACTG
AGCGTCAGACCCCGTAGAAAAGATCAAAGGATCTTCTTGAGATCCTTTTTTTCTGCGCGTAATCTGCTGC
TTGCAAACAAAAAAACCACCGCTACCAGCGGTGGTTTGTTTGCCGGATCAAGAGCTACCAACTCTTTTTC
CGAAGGTAACTGGCTTCAGCAGAGCGCAGATACCAAATACTGTTCTTCTAGTGTAGCCGTAGTTAGGCCA
CCACTTCAAGAACTCTGTAGCACCGCCTACATACCTCGCTCTGCTAATCCTGTTACCAGTGGCTGCTGCC
AGTGGCGATAAGTCGTGTCTTACCGGGTTGGACTCAAGACGATAGTTACCGGATAAGGCGCAGCGGTCGG
GCTGAACGGGGGGTTCGTGCACACAGCCCAGCTTGGAGCGAACGACCTACACCGAACTGAGATACCTACA
GCGTGAGCTATGAGAAAGCGCCACGCTTCCCGAAGGGAGAAAGGCGGACAGGTATCCGGTAAGCGGCAGG
GTCGGAACAGGAGAGCGCACGAGGGAGCTTCCAGGGGGAAACGCCTGGTATCTTTATAGTCCTGTCGGGT
TTCGCCACCTCTGACTTGAGCGTCGATTTTTGTGATGCTCGTCAGGGGGGCGGAGCCTATGGAAAAACGC
CAGCAACGCGGCCTTTTTACGGTTCCTGGCCTTTTGCTGGCCTTTTGCTCACATGTTCTTTCCTGCGTTA
TCCCCTGATTCTGTGGATAACCGTATTACCG
Features (pLannotate 1.2.2; 16 found; start..end, strand, type, name):
     69..372     +  enhancer       CMV enhancer: human cytomegalovirus immediate early enhancer
    373..576     +  promoter       CMV promoter: human cytomegalovirus (CMV) immediate early promoter
    599..626     +  misc_feature   MCS (fragment): multiple cloning site
    678..1706    +  CDS            cre: RECR_BPP1 - Experimental evidence at protein level: Swiss-Prot protein existence level 1. Catalyzes site-specific recombination between two 34-base- pair LOXP sites. Its role is to maintain the phage genome as a monomeric unit-copy plasmid in the lysogenic state. From Escherichia phage P1 (Bacteriophage P1).
   1707..1729    +  misc_feature   MCS (fragment): pBluescript multiple cloning site
   1752..2471    +  CDS            EGFP: the original enhanced GFP (Yang et al., 1996) mammalian codon-optimized
   2488..2571    +  CDS            large T antigen (fragment): large T antigen from SV40 (simian virus 40)
   2594..2715    +  polyA_signal   SV40 poly(A) signal: SV40 polyadenylation signal
   2749..3177    -  rep_origin     f1 ori (sequence partly withheld): f1 bacteriophage origin of replication; arrow indicates direction of (+) strand synthesis
   3204..3308    +  promoter       AmpR promoter: bla
   3310..3667    +  promoter       SV40 promoter: SV40 enhancer and early promoter
   3702..4496    +  CDS            NeoR/KanR: aminoglycoside phosphotransferase from Tn5; aph(3')-II (or nptII); confers resistance to neomycin, kanamycin, and G418 (Geneticin®)
   4517..4669    +  CDS            ble (fragment): BLE_KLEPN - Experimental evidence at protein level: Swiss-Prot protein existence level 1. Binding protein with a strong affinity to the bleomycin family of antibiotics. Binds to CL990; an antimitotic-antibiotic compound. From Klebsiella pneumoniae.
   4728..4775    +  polyA_signal   HSV TK poly(A) signal: herpes simplex virus thymidine kinase polyadenylation signal (Cole and Stacy, 1985)
   4866..4882    -  polyA_signal   bGH poly(A) signal (fragment): bovine growth hormone polyadenylation signal
   5104..5692    +  rep_origin     ori: high-copy-number ColE1/pMB1/pBR322/pUC origin of replication
