[The description below was written by a language model from this plasmid's Addgene catalogue record and pLannotate feature annotations shown in this document.]
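Description:
pCMV-CreEGFP is a mammalian expression plasmid of about 5.8 kb built on the Clontech pEGFP-N2 backbone, designed to produce bacteriophage P1 Cre recombinase fused at its C terminus to EGFP. It is propagated in E. coli as a high-copy plasmid through a ColE1/pUC-type origin and selected with kanamycin. An f1 origin is also present, which in principle allows single-stranded DNA production. A single Tn5 NeoR/KanR (aminoglycoside phosphotransferase) gene serves both hosts. A bacterial bla-type promoter drives it in E. coli, and the SV40 enhancer/early promoter with an HSV TK polyadenylation signal drives it in mammalian cells, where it confers G418 resistance for selecting stable transfectants.

The expression cassette consists of the human cytomegalovirus immediate early enhancer and promoter, a remnant of the multiple cloning site, the Cre coding sequence, a short polylinker-derived linker, the mammalian codon-optimised EGFP coding sequence, and the SV40 polyadenylation signal. The annotation software also flags short fragments matching SV40 large T antigen, ble and the bGH poly(A) signal. These appear to be partial matches rather than functional elements, and the record assigns them no role.

Cre catalyses site-specific recombination between 34-bp loxP sites, so transfecting this plasmid lets users excise, invert or otherwise rearrange loxP-flanked sequences in cultured mammalian cells. The EGFP fusion gives a fluorescent readout of which cells express the recombinase, allowing them to be identified or enriched. The cloning method used to insert Cre is not recorded, and the record gives no application beyond expression of the Cre-EGFP fusion.
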