Addgene plasmid #165140: pCMV-CreEGFP
Purpose: Expression of Cre recombinase fused with EGFP in C-terminal
Depositing lab: Daekee Lee & David Threadgill. Depositing organization: Texas A&M University.
Backbone
  Vector backbone: pEGFP-N2 (Clontech)
  Vector type: Mammalian Expression
  Selectable markers: Neomycin (select with G418)
Growth in bacteria
  Bacterial resistance: Kanamycin, 50 μg/mL
  Growth temperature: 37°C
  Growth strain: DH5alpha
  Copy number: High Copy
Gene/Insert
  Gene/Insert name: Cre recombinase
  Promoter: CMV
  Tag / fusion protein: EGFP (C terminal on insert)
  Cloning method: Unknown
  Sequencing primers: 5′ CMV-F
Terms and licenses: Academic/Nonprofit Terms; Industry Terms: Not Available to Industry
Depositor comments: The use of this plasmid has been described in https://www.pnas.org/content/102/34/12135.
How to cite: pCMV-CreEGFP was a gift from Daekee Lee & David Threadgill (Addgene plasmid # 165140 ; http://n2t.net/addgene:165140 ; RRID:Addgene_165140)
